>Addgene plasmid #8527 | HOXB4 (human) pSG5 | addgene partial sequence | sequence record 17381 | T7 5'-TAATACGACTCACTATAGGG-3'
ATGGCTATGAGTTCTTTTTTGATCAACTCAAACTATGTCGACCCCAAGTTCCCTCCATGCGAGGAATATT
CACAGAGCGATTACCTACCCAGCGACCACTCGCCCGGGTACTACGCCGGCGGCCAGAGGCGAGAGAGCAG
CTTCCAGCCGGAGGCGGGCTTCGGGCGGCGCGCGGCGTGCACCGTGCAGCGCTACGCGGCCTGCCGGGAC
CCTGGGCCCCCGCCGCCTCCGCCACCACCCCCGCCGCCCCCGCCACCGCCCGGTCTGTCCCCTCGGGCTC
CTGCGCCGCCACCCGCCGGGGCCCTCCTCCCGGAGCCCGGCCAGCGCTGCGAGGCGGTCAGCAGCAGCCC
CCCGCCGCCTCCCTGCGCCCAGAACCCCCTGCACCCCTCCCCGTCCCACTCCGCGTGCAACGAGCCCGTC
GTCTACCCCTGGATGCGCA
