>Addgene plasmid #8527 | HOXB4 (human) pSG5 | addgene partial sequence | sequence record 17382 | 8527 with SV40pA rev
AGTTCTGCTTTATAAGATCTGGATCCGAATTCGGGTTTTTTTTTTTCACAAGAAACCAAACATTTATTTC
TATTGTCACTCTGTACAGCACACAGATATTCACACATACGAAGGGTTCTAGACTCAAGCAGCCCCAGAGG
TAGGAAGGGGCCTGGTTTTGGAATGTCAGAAAGAGAAAAGGAGAGAGGACTCACATGACACAAAAAAATA
GTAATAATAATATTATCAATAATAATAATAAACGATGCAACATAATAAACTATGGGAGAGGGCTCTGCAA
CATCCTCCTCCCAGACTGGGAGGGGCACATTTTATTTCCTAGTTTCACATTCATTTTCAGTCTAGGAGAG
AGGCTTCTGCTGTACAACTCTGGACTGGCAGAGTAGTGCCCAGCTCCCAGAACTCAACTGGCCCCTCACC
CTGCCAAGCATGGCTTGGCTTGGCCTTTCAGAGGAAGGCCCTCCCGGGTCTCTGAGTCTCTCTTTTTCCT
TGGACTCAATTTCCCTGCTCACTCCTGAGTTGTCAAGGCCACCCCCTTCCCTACTTGCTCCCCTCCTCTG
TTGCCCACCCCCAACCCCACGGTGGAAGTGGGTGAGCAGTCATTCTGGCCCTCAGTGAATGGGCACGAAA
GATGAGGGAGAGTGTGTGTGTGTTACCGTGACCAAAACACTGCACTATCTGGCAGTCAGAGGGTGCTTTC
GCTGGGTATCGGGAGT
