[The description below was written by a language model from this plasmid's Addgene catalogue record.]
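Description:
HOXB4 (human) pSG5 is a mammalian expression plasmid that also serves as a template for in vitro transcription/translation. It is built on the commercial pSG5 backbone, listed at about 4.1 kb without insert. It is propagated in E. coli under ampicillin selection; the copy number is recorded as unknown, and no feature table is provided, so individual backbone elements are not itemised in the record. From general knowledge of pSG5, the vector drives inserts from the SV40 early promoter, with a rabbit β-globin intron and an SV40 polyadenylation signal supporting expression in mammalian cells. A T7 promoter lies just upstream of the cloning site for making RNA in vitro. This fits the dual vector type given and the listing of T7 as the 5′ sequencing primer.

The insert is an approximately 2 kb human HOXB4 cDNA, also known as HOX2F or HOX2.6, and corresponds to the referenced human mRNA entry. HOXB4 encodes a homeodomain transcription factor of the HOXB cluster. The fragment was cloned by restriction digestion into an EcoRI site, and the site is preserved at both ends. Because the same enzyme flanks the insert, the cloning itself was not directional, and the record does not explicitly state the orientation. No epitope tags, fusion partners, reporters or mammalian selection markers are recorded. Part of the plasmid was derived from a clone made in another laboratory.

The associated work concerns lineage-restricted expression of homeobox genes in human hematopoietic cell lines. The construct is suited to transient expression of untagged HOXB4 in mammalian cells and to producing HOXB4 transcript or protein in vitro.
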