Addgene plasmid #8527: HOXB4 (human) pSG5
Depositing lab: Corey Largman. Publication: Lineage-restricted expression of homeobox-containing genes in human hematopoietic cell lines. Shen WF, Largman C, Lowney P, Corral JC, Detmer K, Hauser CA, Simonitch TA, Hack FM, Lawrence HJ. Proc Natl Acad Sci U S A 1989 Nov;86(21):8536-40. 10.1073/pnas.86.21.8536 PubMed 2573064.
Backbone
  Vector backbone: pSG5
  Backbone manufacturer: Stratagene
  Backbone size w/o insert (bp): 4076
  Vector type: Mammalian Expression ; In vitro transcriptioin/translation
Growth in bacteria
  Bacterial resistance: Ampicillin, 100 μg/mL
  Growth temperature: 37°C
  Growth strain: DH5alpha
  Copy number: Unknown
Gene/Insert
  Gene/Insert name: HOXB4 (alt names: HOX2F; HOX2.6)
  Species: H. sapiens (human)
  Insert size (bp): 2000
  GenBank ID: NM_024015
  Entrez Gene: HOXB4 (a.k.a. HOX-2.6, HOX2, HOX2F)
  Cloning method: Restriction Enzyme; 5′ cloning site EcoRI (not destroyed); 3′ cloning site EcoRI (not destroyed)
  Sequencing primers: 5′ T7
Resource information
  A portion of this plasmid was derived from a plasmid made by: Edoardo Boncinelli
Terms and licenses: Academic/Nonprofit Terms; Industry Terms: Not Available to Industry
How to cite: HOXB4 (human) pSG5 was a gift from Corey Largman (Addgene plasmid # 8527 ; http://n2t.net/addgene:8527 ; RRID:Addgene_8527)
